Addgene plasmid #224400: pBAD02_CBASS_Pectobacterium_parmentieri
Purpose: For expression of the type I CBASS system encoded by Pectobacterium parmentieri
Depositing lab: Philip Kranzusch. Depositing organization: Dana-Farber Cancer Institute. Publication: A large-scale type I CBASS antiphage screen identifies the phage prohead protease as a key determinant of immune activation and evasion. Richmond-Buccola D, Hobbs SJ, Garcia JM, Toyoda H, Gao J, Shao S, Lee ASY, Kranzusch PJ. Cell Host Microbe. 2024 Jul 10;32(7):1074-1088.e5. doi: 10.1016/j.chom.2024.05.021. Epub 2024 Jun 24. PubMed 38917809.
Backbone
  Vector backbone: pBAD02
  Vector type: Bacterial Expression
Growth in bacteria
  Bacterial resistance: Ampicillin, 100 μg/mL
  Growth temperature: 37°C
  Growth strain: DH5alpha
  Copy number: High Copy
Gene/Insert
  Gene/Insert name: PpCdnB_AGS-C_Cap15
  Species: Pectobacterium parmentieri RNS08.42.1A
  Cloning method: Gene Synthesis
Terms and licenses: Academic/Nonprofit Terms; Industry Terms: Not Available to Industry
Depositor comments: Genome sourced from Integrated Microbial Genomes & Microbiomes (IMG/M), Genome 2609460124
How to cite: pBAD02_CBASS_Pectobacterium_parmentieri was a gift from Philip Kranzusch (Addgene plasmid # 224400 ; http://n2t.net/addgene:224400 ; RRID:Addgene_224400)
