[The description below was written by a language model from this plasmid's Addgene catalogue record and pLannotate feature annotations shown in this document.]
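Description:
pBAD02_CBASS_Pectobacterium_parmentieri is a bacterial expression plasmid of about 5.6 kb, built on the pBAD02 backbone, that carries the type I CBASS (cyclic oligonucleotide-based antiphage signalling system) operon from Pectobacterium parmentieri RNS08.42.1A. It is propagated in E. coli from a ColE1/pMB1-family origin and is recorded as high copy, consistent with only a short fragment of the rop copy-control gene remaining. A pBR322-derived bom (basis of mobility) region lies next to the origin. Selection is by ampicillin, through a β-lactamase gene driven by its own promoter.

The insert, named PpCdnB_AGS-C_Cap15, was made by gene synthesis from a genome sequence taken from a public microbial genome database. The name indicates a CD-NTase of the CdnB family with an AGS-C domain, paired with a Cap15 effector. In CBASS systems, the CD-NTase generally produces a nucleotide second messenger on phage infection, and that signal activates the effector to kill the cell and abort infection. The automated feature table does not annotate the insert itself. It leaves an unannotated stretch of roughly 2 kb between the araBAD promoter and the tandem rrnB T1 and T2 terminators, which is presumably where the operon sits. The divergently transcribed araC regulator makes this promoter inducible with L-arabinose, so expression of a potentially toxic defence system can be controlled. No epitope tags or reporters are annotated.

The stated purpose is expression of this CBASS system. The associated work was a large-scale screen of type I CBASS operons for antiphage activity, which suggests use in phage challenge assays in a heterologous bacterial host.
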