Features (pLannotate 1.2.2; 9 found; start..end, strand, type, name):
    156..196     -  CDS            rop (fragment): Rop protein, which maintains plasmids at low copy number; rop
    318..1196    -  CDS            araC: L-arabinose regulatory protein; araC
   1223..1507    +  promoter       araBAD promoter: araBAD; promoter of the L-arabinose operon of E. coli; the araC regulatory gene is transcribed in the opposite direction (Guzman et al., 1995)
   3470..3541    +  terminator     rrnB T1 terminator: transcription terminator T1 from the E. coli rrnB gene
   3602..3629    +  terminator     rrnB T2 terminator: transcription terminator T2 from the E. coli rrnB gene
   3648..3739    +  promoter       AmpR promoter: bla
   3740..4600    +  CDS            AmpR: β-lactamase; bla; confers resistance to ampicillin, carbenicillin, and related antibiotics
   4771..5359    +  rep_origin     ori: high-copy-number ColE1/pMB1/pBR322/pUC origin of replication
   5545..54      -  misc_feature   bom (across the origin): basis of mobility region from pBR322
>Addgene plasmid #224400 | pBAD02_CBASS_Pectobacterium_parmentieri | addgene full sequence | sequence record 444243 | Addgene NGS Result
ATAGTTAAGCCAGTATACACTCCGCTATCGCTACGTGACTGGGTCATGGCTGCGCCCCGACACCCGCCAA
CACCCGCTGACGCGCCCTGACGGGCTTGTCTGCTCCCGGCATCCGCTTACAGACAAGCTGTGACCGTCTC
CGGGAGCTGCATGTGTCAGAGGTTTTCACCGTCATCACCGAAACGCGCGAGGCAGCAGATCAATTCGCGC
GCGAAGGCGAAGCGGCATGCATAATGTGCCTGTCAAATGGACGAAGCAGGGATTCTGCAAACCCTATGCT
ACTCCGTCAAGCCGTCAATTGTCTGATTCGTTACCAATTATGACAACTTGACGGCTACATCATTCACTTT
TTCTTCACAACCGGCACGGAACTCGCTCGGGCTGGCCCCGGTGCATTTTTTAAATACCCGCGAGAAATAG
AGTTGATCGTCAAAACCAACATTGCGACCGACGGTGGCGATAGGCATCCGGGTGGTGCTCAAAAGCAGCT
TCGCCTGGCTGATACGTTGGTCCTCGCGCCAGCTTAAGACGCTAATCCCTAACTGCTGGCGGAAAAGATG
TGACAGACGCGACGGCGACAAGCAAACATGCTGTGCGACGCTGGCGATATCAAAATTGCTGTCTGCCAGG
TGATCGCTGATGTACTGACAAGCCTCGCGTACCCGATTATCCATCGGTGGATGGAGCGACTCGTTAATCG
CTTCCATGCGCCGCAGTAACAATTGCTCAAGCAGATTTATCGCCAGCAGCTCCGAATAGCGCCCTTCCCC
TTGCCCGGCGTTAATGATTTGCCCAAACAGGTCGCTGAAATGCGGCTGGTGCGCTTCATCCGGGCGAAAG
AACCCCGTATTGGCAAATATTGACGGCCAGTTAAGCCATTCATGCCAGTAGGCGCGCGGACGAAAGTAAA
CCCACTGGTGATACCATTCGCGAGCCTCCGGATGACGACCGTAGTGATGAATCTCTCCTGGCGGGAACAG
CAAAATATCACCCGGTCGGCAAACAAATTCTCGTCCCTGATTTTTCACCACCCCCTGACCGCGAATGGTG
AGATTGAGAATATAACCTTTCATTCCCAGCGGTCGGTCGATAAAAAAATCGAGATAACCGTTGGCCTCAA
TCGGCGTTAAACCCGCCACCAGATGGGCATTAAACGAGTATCCCGGCAGCAGGGGATCATTTTGCGCTTC
AGCCATACTTTTCATACTCCCGCCATTCAGAGAAGAAACCAATTGTCCATATTGCATCAGACATTGCCGT
CACTGCGTCTTTTACTGGCTCTTCTCGCTAACCAAACCGGTAACCCCGCTTATTAAAAGCATTCTGTAAC
AAAGCGGGACCAAAGCCATGACAAAAACGCGTAACAAAAGTGTCTATAATCACGGCAGAAAAGTCCACAT
TGATTATTTGCACGGCGTCACACTTTGCTATGCCATAGCATTTTTATCCATAAGATTAGCGGATCCTACC
TGACGCTTTTTATCGCAACTCTCTACTGTTTCTCCATACCCGTTTTTTGGGCTAACAGGAGGAATTAACC
ATGAATTGCAGCGACCTTTTTTATTTAACAGACAATCCAGAAAATACTCTTCATCAGAGAACAAAAATAT
CTGATGTGGTTTTGTCAAAAGGCATAGCAAAGAAAGATGAGTTAATAGAGTTCTTACGTGAAGAGCTAAA
AGAATCATTCGATTGCGAAGTTAAGTTTTGGTTGCAAGGCTCTTATAAAAGTCACACTCTAATAAAACCT
GTTGATAAGTTCTCATCATATGATATCGATATTGGAATATACTTATTCTTTGATGCTGAAGAGGAAGGTG
TCGACTCTAAGGACGTTAAAGATATATTAAGGGATGCCCTTTCTTCATACTGTGAAATTAATAATGAAGC
AGAACTTCAAAAGTCAAAAAATGCTTGCGAGGGTCTGAAATTTTCAACGTTTCTTACTGTTGATACGCCA
ATTTATTATAAGACAGCAGATGGGTTAAAATTAGCTACAGATAGTGGGTGGAGTGATAGTGATCCTAAAG
CCATACAAGAATGGCTTACGGATTATTATGACGACAAGTCTGATAGAGCTTTAATGAAACGAATTGTTCG
ATATTTTAAAGCTTGGATAAATGTAAAGTGGCAAGGGACTAAGTTCAAGAAATTACCATCACTGGCTATG
AACGTACTCGTAGCTCAACATATGAAAAAGTATTCTCGCGAGGATGAATGCTTTGTATATACAGCATTAA
GTATTTGTGAGGAGCTTGAATCTACGTTTATCGTCAGTAACCCATTGAACAGTAGTAATATAGTTTCTAT
GCCATTTGACTCTGAAACCTTTGCTCATCAGAAATTAGATGAATTAAAGCAATTTTGTCTTAAATGTCTT
GATGCCGATGATTTTCAAAGAGGAATCCTATTTTCTAATATTTTTCAACATTACTTCCCTCAAGTGTATT
TAGATGCTGGGAGCGAAATTGTTGGTTTACCTGCAGTGGTAACTGTTCCAGAAATTTCAATTTGTAGATA
TGATAAAAATGGTAATCATGTTGAAACAATAACTACAGATACATTAACTGTAAACAAAGGCGACTCACTA
ACCTTTACCATTTGCAACCATAATGAATTCAATATCTATTCAAATGCACAATGGACAGTAAGGAATGTCG
GTGTTCAAGCAACAGACGCTAATGATATTGGACATACTGTTGTAAGTAAAACCAATGAAAGCCATAAAAG
AGATACTTCCTACACAGGTGCCCATACAATGGAATGTATGATTAATTATAACGGGTCCTTAATAGGATTT
AAAACAATACATGTAATGGTTAAGCCTGCCCGTACTGTGAGAAGAAAAATAAATAAGATATGGAGGAAAT
GACATGTGGGATCTTTTGCCATTAAAAATAAAATATGGAACCCCTGCGGCAATATCTATTGTGGTTTATT
CGTTTTTTAGTGAGTATTTGAGTCAACCATTTTTTCGCTCAATTTCATATACTATTACCACAATTACTGT
ATTAGCCTGGATTTCAGGTAAGTATCTATGGAAGTATTTTTACATTGATTATTTAAAGAATAATTTCTGT
CCGGATTTCAATGGCCAATGGATAGGAAGTATAGAATCGAATTACAACGGAAATACTAAAATCGAATTTC
CAATTGAAATAGAAGCGAGTTTTTTTTCAATAAAAATGAAAGGGACTACAACAATTGGAAGGACTTACTC
AAATTATTGCAAAATTTTCAGAACAGAGGACGATTGCTTTGAACTACACTACATGTTTAAGGTATTTAAT
GATACTCCTTCAGTGACAGATGAGAGTTTTTATGAAGGAGCGGCTAGATTACGAGTAACTGATATAAAAA
CAATGAGTATGAAAGGGGTGTTTTGGACTAATCGTTGTTGGCAGAATGGTGAAAATACTGCAGGTGTAAT
TAAATTCGAGAAAAAAAATTAGTAAGAATTCCCAGGCATCAAATAAAACGAAAGGCTCAGTCGAAAGACT
GGGCCTTTCGTTTTATCTGTTGTTTGTCGGTGAACGCTCTCCAGCTGGTACCATATGGCGGGCAGGACGC
CCGCCATAAACTGCCAGGCATCAAATTAAGCAGAAGGCCATCCTGACGGATGGCCTTTTTGCGTTTCTAC
AAACTCTTTTGTTTATTTTTCTAAATACATTCAAATATGTATCCGCTCATGAGACAATAACCCTGATAAA
TGCTTCAATAATATTGAAAAAGGAAGAGTATGAGTATTCAACATTTCCGTGTCGCCCTTATTCCCTTTTT
TGCGGCATTTTGCCTTCCTGTTTTTGCTCACCCAGAAACGCTGGTGAAAGTAAAAGATGCTGAAGATCAG
TTGGGTGCACGAGTGGGTTACATCGAACTGGATCTCAACAGCGGTAAGATCCTTGAGAGTTTTCGCCCCG
AAGAACGTTTTCCAATGATGAGCACTTTTAAAGTTCTGCTATGTGGCGCGGTATTATCCCGTGTTGACGC
CGGGCAAGAGCAACTCGGTCGCCGCATACACTATTCTCAGAATGACTTGGTTGAGTACTCACCAGTCACA
GAAAAGCATCTTACGGATGGCATGACAGTAAGAGAATTATGCAGTGCTGCCATAACCATGAGTGATAACA
CTGCGGCCAACTTACTTCTGACAACGATCGGAGGACCGAAGGAGCTAACCGCTTTTTTGCACAACATGGG
GGATCATGTAACTCGCCTTGATCGTTGGGAACCGGAGCTGAATGAAGCCATACCAAACGACGAGCGTGAC
ACCACGATGCCTGTAGCAATGGCAACAACGTTGCGCAAACTATTAACTGGCGAACTACTTACTCTAGCTT
CCCGGCAACAATTAATAGACTGGATGGAGGCGGATAAAGTTGCAGGACCACTTCTGCGCTCGGCCCTTCC
GGCTGGCTGGTTTATTGCTGATAAATCTGGAGCCGGTGAGCGTGGGTCTCGCGGTATCATTGCAGCACTG
GGGCCAGATGGTAAGCCCTCCCGTATCGTAGTTATCTACACGACGGGGAGTCAGGCAACTATGGATGAAC
GAAATAGACAGATCGCTGAGATAGGTGCCTCACTGATTAAGCATTGGTAACTGTCAGACCAAGTTTACTC
ATATATACTTTAGATTGATTTAAAACTTCATTTTTAATTTAAAAGGATCTAGGTGAAGATCCTTTTTGAT
AATCTCATGACCAAAATCCCTTAACGTGAGTTTTCGTTCCACTGAGCGTCAGACCCCGTAGAAAAGATCA
AAGGATCTTCTTGAGATCCTTTTTTTCTGCGCGTAATCTGCTGCTTGCAAACAAAAAAACCACCGCTACC
AGCGGTGGTTTGTTTGCCGGATCAAGAGCTACCAACTCTTTTTCCGAAGGTAACTGGCTTCAGCAGAGCG
CAGATACCAAATACTGTCCTTCTAGTGTAGCCGTAGTTAGGCCACCACTTCAAGAACTCTGTAGCACCGC
CTACATACCTCGCTCTGCTAATCCTGTTACCAGTGGCTGCTGCCAGTGGCGATAAGTCGTGTCTTACCGG
GTTGGACTCAAGACGATAGTTACCGGATAAGGCGCAGCGGTCGGGCTGAACGGGGGGTTCGTGCACACAG
CCCAGCTTGGAGCGAACGACCTACACCGAACTGAGATACCTACAGCGTGAGCTATGAGAAAGCGCCACGC
TTCCCGAAGGGAGAAAGGCGGACAGGTATCCGGTAAGCGGCAGGGTCGGAACAGGAGAGCGCACGAGGGA
GCTTCCAGGGGGAAACGCCTGGTATCTTTATAGTCCTGTCGGGTTTCGCCACCTCTGACTTGAGCGTCGA
TTTTTGTGATGCTCGTCAGGGGGGCGGAGCCTATGGAAAAACGCCAGCAACGCGGCCTTTTTACGGTTCC
TGGCCTTTTGCTGGCCTTTTGCTCACATGTTCTTTCCTGCGTTATCCCCTGATTCTGTGGATAACCGTAT
TACCGCCTTTGAGTGAGCTGATACCGCTCGCCGCAGCCGAACGACCGAGCGCAGCGAGTCAGTGAGCGAG
GAAGCGGAAGAGCGCCTGATGCGGTATTTTCTCCTTACGCATCTGTGCGGTATTTCACACCGCATATGGT
GCACTCTCAGTACAATCTGCTCTGATGCCGC
